>Addgene plasmid #34803 | pQTEV-VPS28 | depositor full sequence | sequence record 41848 | Author sequence
CTCGAGAAATCATAAAAAATTTATTTGCTTTGTGAGCGGATAACAATTATAATAGATTCAATTGTGAGCG
GATAACAATTTCACACAGAATTCATTAAAGAGGAGAAATTAACTATGAAACATCACCATCACCATCACCA
TAGCGATTACGACATCCCCACTACTGAGAATCTTTATTTTCAGGGATCTTTTCATGGGATCCCAGCCACG
CCGGGCATAGGAGCCCCTGGG
[306 nt withheld, positions 232-537]
ATCAAGGACGACAAGGGCAACCTCAACCGCTGCATCGCAGACGTGGTCTCGCTCTTCATCACGGTCATGG
ACAAGCTGCGCCTGGAGATCCGCGCCATGGATGAGATCCAGCCCGACCTGCGAGAGCTGATGGAGACCAT
GCACCGCATGAGCCACCTCCCACCCGACTTTGAGGGCCGCCAGACGGTCAGCCAGTGGCTGCAGACCCTG
AGCGGCATGTCGGCGTCAGATGAGCTGGACGACTCACAGGTGCGTCAGATGCTGTTCGACCTGGAGTCAG
CCTACAACGCCTTCAACCGCTTCCTGCATGCCTGAGCGGCCGCTCGACCTGCAGCCAAGCTTAATTAGCT
GAGCTTGGACTCCTGTTGATAGATCCAGTAATGACCTCAGAACTCCATCTGGATTTGTTCAGAACGCTCG
GTTGCCGCCGGGCGTTTTTTATTGGTGAGAATCCAAGCTAGCTTGGCGAGATTTTCAGGAGCTAAGGAAG
CTAAAATGGAGAAAAAAATCACTGGATATACCACCGTTGATATATCCCAATGGCATCGTAAAGAACATTT
TGAGGCATTTCAGTCAGTTGCTCAATGTACCTATAACCAGACCGTTCAGCTGGATATTACGGCCTTTTTA
AAGACCGTAAAGAAAAATAAGCACAAGTTTTATCCGGCCTTTATTCACATTCTTGCCCGCCTGATGAATG
CTCATCCGGAATTTCGTATGGCAATGAAAGACGGTGAGCTGGTGATATGGGATAGTGTTCACCCTTGTTA
CACCGTTTTCCATGAGCAAACTGAAACGTTTTCATCGCTCTGGAGTGAATACCACGACGATTTCCGGCAG
TTTCTACACATATATTCGCAAGATGTGGCGTGTTACGGTGAAAACCTGGCCTATTTCCCTAAAGGGTTTA
TTGAGAATATGTTTTTCGTCTCAGCCAATCCCTGGGTGAGTTTCACCAGTTTTGATTTAAACGTGGCCAA
TATGGACAACTTCTTCGCCCCCGTTTTCACCATGGGCAAATATTATACGCAAGGCGACAAGGTGCTGATG
CCGCTGGCGATTCAGGTTCATCATGCCGTTTGTGATGGCTTCCATGTCGGCAGAATGCTTAATGAATTAC
AACAGTACTGCGATGAGTGGCAGGGCGGGGCGTAATTTTTTTAAGGCAGTTATTGGTGCCCTTAAACGCC
TGGGGTAATGACTCTCTAGCTTGAGGCATCAAATAAAACGAAAGGCTCAGTCGAAAGACTGGGCCTTTCG
TTTTATCTGTTGTTTGTCGGTGAACGCTCTCCTGAGTAGGACAAATCCGCCCTCTAGATTACGTGCAGTC
GATGATAAGCTGTCAAACATGAGAATTGTGCCTAATGAGTGAGCTAACTTACATTAATTGCGTTGCGCTC
ACTGCCCGCTTTCCAGTCGGGAAACCTGTCGTGCCAGCTGCATTAATGAATCGGCCAACGCGCGGGGAGA
GGCGGTTTGCGTATTGGGCGCCAGGGTGGTTTTTCTTTTCACCAGTGAGACGGGCAACAGCTGATTGCCC
TTCACCGCCTGGCCCTGAGAGAGTTGCAGCAAGCGGTCCACGCTGGTTTGCCCCAGCAGGCGAAAATCCT
GTTTGATGGTGGTTAACGGCGGGATATAACATGAGCTGTCTTCGGTATCGTCGTATCCCACTACCGAGAT
ATCCGCACCAACGCGCAGCCCGGACTCGGTAATGGCGCGCATTGCGCCCAGCGCCATCTGATCGTTGGCA
ACCAGCATCGCAGTGGGAACGATGCCCTCATTCAGCATTTGCATGGTTTGTTGAAAACCGGACATGGCAC
TCCAGTCGCCTTCCCGTTCCGCTATCGGCTGAATTTGATTGCGAGTGAGATATTTATGCCAGCCAGCCAG
ACGCAGACGCGCCGAGACAGAACTTAATGGGCCCGCTAACAGCGCGATTTGCTGGTGACCCAATGCGACC
AGATGCTCCACGCCCAGTCGCGTACCGTCTTCATGGGAGAAAATAATACTGTTGATGGGTGTCTGGTCAG
AGACATCAAGAAATAACGCCGGAACATTAGTGCAGGCAGCTTCCACAGCAATGGCATCCTGGTCATCCAG
CGGATAGTTAATGATCAGCCCACTGACGCGTTGCGCGAGAAGATTGTGCACCGCCGCTTTACAGGCTTCG
ACGCCGCTTCGTTCTACCATCGACACCACCACGCTGGCACCCAGTTGATCGGCGCGAGATTTAATCGCCG
CGACAATTTGCGACGGCGCGTGCAGGGCCAGACTGGAGGTGGCAACGCCAATCAGCAACGACTGTTTGCC
CGCCAGTTGTTGTGCCACGCGGTTGGGAATGTAATTCAGCTCCGCCATCGCCGCTTCCACTTTTTCCCGC
GTTTTCGCAGAAACGTGGCTGGCCTGGTTCACCACGCGGGAAACGGTCTGATAAGAGACACCGGCATACT
CTGCGACATCGTATAACGTTACTGGTTTCACATTCACCACCCTGAATTGACTCTCTTCCGGGCGCTATCA
TGCCATACCGCGAAAGGTTTTGCACCATTCGATGGTGTCGGAATTTCGGGCAGCGTTGGGTCCTGGCCAC
GGGTGCGCATGATCTAGAGCTGCCTCGCGCGTTTCGGTGATGACGGTGAAAACCTCTGACACATGCAGCT
CCCGGAGACGGTCACAGCTTGTCTGTAAGCGGATGCCGGGAGCAGACAAGCCCGTCAGGGCGCGTCAGCG
GGTGTTGGCGGGTGTCGGGGCGCAGCCATGACCCAGTCACGTAGCGATAGCGGAGTGTATACTGGCTTAA
CTATGCGGCATCAGAGCAGATTGTACTGAGAGTGCACCACATGCGGTGTGAAATACCGCACAGATGCGTA
AGGAGAAAATACCGCATCAGGCGCTCTTCCGCTTCCTCGCTCACTGACTCGCTGCGCTCGGTCGTTCGGC
TGCGGCGAGCGGTATCAGCTCACTCAAAGGCGGTAATACGGTTATCCACAGAATCAGGGGATAACGCAGG
AAAGAACATGTGAGCAAAAGGCCAGCAAAAGGCCAGGAACCGTAAAAAGGCCGCGTTGCTGGCGTTTTTC
CATAGGCTCCGCCCCCCTGACGAGCATCACAAAAATCGACGCTCAAGTCAGAGGTGGCGAAACCCGACAG
GACTATAAAGATACCAGGCGTTTCCCCCTGGAAGCTCCCTCGTGCGCTCTCCTGTTCCGACCCTGCCGCT
TACCGGATACCTGTCCGCCTTTCTCCCTTCGGGAAGCGTGGCGCTTTCTCATAGCTCACGCTGTAGGTAT
CTCAGTTCGGTGTAGGTCGTTCGCTCCAAGCTGGGCTGTGTGCACGAACCCCCCGTTCAGCCCGACCGCT
GCGCCTTATCCGGTAACTATCGTCTTGAGTCCAACCCGGTAAGACACGACTTATCGCCACTGGCAGCAGC
CACTGGTAACAGGATTAGCAGAGCGAGGTATGTAGGCGGTGCTACAGAGTTCTTGAAGTGGTGGCCTAAC
TACGGCTACACTAGAAGGACAGTATTTGGTATCTGCGCTCTGCTGAAGCCAGTTACCTTCGGAAAAAGAG
TTGGTAGCTCTTGATCCGGCAAACAAACCACCGCTGGTAGCGGTGGTTTTTTTGTTTGCAAGCAGCAGAT
TACGCGCAGAAAAAAAGGATCTCAAGAAGATCCTTTGATCTTTTCTACGGGGTCTGACGCTCAGTGGAAC
GAAAACTCACGTTAAGGGATTTTGGTCATGAGATTATCAAAAAGGATCTTCACCTAGATCCTTTTAAATT
AAAAATGAAGTTTTAAATCAATCTAAAGTATATATGAGTAAACTTGGTCTGACAGTTACCAATGCTTAAT
CAGTGAGGCACCTATCTCAGCGATCTGTCTATTTCGTTCATCCATAGTTGCCTGACTCCCCGTCGTGTAG
ATAACTACGATACGGGAGGGCTTACCATCTGGCCCCAGTGCTGCAATGATACCGCGAGACCCACGCTCAC
CGGCTCCAGATTTATCAGCAATAAACCAGCCAGCCGGAAGGGCCGAGCGCAGAAGTGGTCCTGCAACTTT
ATCCGCCTCCATCCAGTCTATTAATTGTTGCCGGGAAGCTAGAGTAAGTAGTTCGCCAGTTAATAGTTTG
CGCAACGTTGTTGCCATTGCTACAGGCATCGTGGTGTCACGCTCGTCGTTTGGTATGGCTTCATTCAGCT
CCGGTTCCCAACGATCAAGGCGAGTTACATGATCCCCCATGTTGTGCAAAAAAGCGGTTAGCTCCTTCGG
TCCTCCGATCGTTGTCAGAAGTAAGTTGGCCGCAGTGTTATCACTCATGGTTATGGCAGCACTGCATAAT
TCTCTTACTGTCATGCCATCCGTAAGATGCTTTTCTGTGACTGGTGAGTACTCAACCAAGTCATTCTGAG
AATAGTGTATGCGGCGACCGAGTTGCTCTTGCCCGGCGTCAATACGGGATAATACCGCGCCACATAGCAG
AACTTTAAAAGTGCTCATCATTGGAAAACGTTCTTCGGGGCGAAAACTCTCAAGGATCTTACCGCTGTTG
AGATCCAGTTCGATGTAACCCACTCGTGCACCCAACTGATCTTCAGCATCTTTTACTTTCACCAGCGTTT
CTGGGTGAGCAAAAACAGGAAGGCAAAATGCCGCAAAAAAGGGAATAAGGGCGACACGGAAATGTTGAAT
ACTCATACTCTTCCTTTTTCAATATTATTGAAGCATTTATCAGGGTTATTGTCTCATGAGCGGATACATA
TTTGAATGTATTTAGAAAAATAAACAAATAGGGGTTCCGCGCACATTTCCCCGAAAAGTGCCACCTGACG
TCTAAGAAACCATTATTATCATGACATTAACCTATAAAAATAGGCGTATCACGAGGCCCTTTCGTCTTCA
C
Features (pLannotate 1.2.2; 18 found; start..end, strand, type, name):
     10..54      +  promoter       T5 promoter: bacteriophage T5 promoter for E. coli RNA polymerase, with embedded lac operator
     62..78      +  protein_bind   lac operator: The lac repressor binds to the lac operator to inhibit transcription in E. coli. This inhibition can be relieved by adding lactose or isopropyl-β-D-thiogalactopyranoside (IPTG). lac repressor encoded by lacI
    121..141     +  CDS            7xHis: 6xHis affinity tag
    165..185     +  CDS            capTEV™ (fragment): composite tag for in vivo biotinylation, TEV protease cleavage, and 6xHis tagging
    190..849     +  CDS            VPS28 (sequence partly withheld): VPS28_HUMAN - Experimental evidence at protein level: Swiss-Prot protein existence level 1. Component of the ESCRT-I complex, a regulator of vesicular trafficking process. From Homo sapiens (Human).
    895..989     +  terminator     lambda t0 terminator: transcription terminator from phage lambda
   1004..1032    +  promoter       cat promoter (fragment): promoter of the E. coli cat gene encoding chloramphenicol acetyltransferase
   1033..1689    +  CDS            cat: CAT_ECOLX - Experimental evidence at protein level: Swiss-Prot protein existence level 1. This enzyme is an effector of chloramphenicol resistance in bacteria. From Escherichia coli. This protein is used as a marker in many commonly used cloning vectors, such as pACYC184.
   1757..1843    +  terminator     rrnB T1 terminator: Escherichia coli rrnB; transcription terminator T1 from the E. coli rrnB gene
   1866..1883    -  promoter       tet promoter (fragment): E. coli promoter for tetracycline efflux protein gene
   1902..1923    -  protein_bind   CAP binding site: CAP binding activates transcription in the presence of cAMP. E. coli catabolite activator protein
   1936..3018    -  CDS            lacI: lac repressor; lacI; The lac repressor binds to the lac operator to inhibit transcription in E. coli. This inhibition can be relieved by adding lactose or isopropyl-β-D-thiogalactopyranoside (IPTG).
   3019..3096    -  promoter       lacIq promoter: lacI (mutant); In the lacIq allele, a single base change in the promoter boosts expression of the lacI gene about 10-fold.
   3145..3186    +  CDS            rop (fragment): Rop protein, which maintains plasmids at low copy number; rop
   3288..3428    +  misc_feature   bom: basis of mobility region from pBR322
   3614..4202    -  rep_origin     ori: high-copy-number ColE1/pMB1/pBR322/pUC origin of replication
   4373..5233    -  CDS            AmpR: β-lactamase; bla; confers resistance to ampicillin, carbenicillin, and related antibiotics
   5234..5338    -  promoter       AmpR promoter: bla
