[The description below was written by a language model from this plasmid's Addgene catalogue record and pLannotate feature annotations shown in this document.]
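Description:
pQTEV-VPS28 is a bacterial expression plasmid that produces human VPS28, a component of the ESCRT-I complex involved in vesicular trafficking, as an N-terminally tagged recombinant protein in E. coli. The backbone, pQTEV, is derived from the Qiagen vector pQE-2. It replicates from a ColE1/pMB1-type origin, with a pBR322 bom region and a fragment of rop nearby, and is selected with ampicillin through the β-lactamase gene and its own promoter. A cat sequence with a partial cat promoter is also annotated, but the depositor notes that this chloramphenicol resistance gene is inactive in pQTEV.

The VPS28 coding sequence was inserted between BamHI and NotI sites, both of which are retained. Upstream of it lie a histidine affinity tag and a TEV protease recognition site, so the tag can be cleaved off after metal-affinity purification. The annotation software labels this short cleavage-site region as a fragment of a composite tag. Transcription is driven by the bacteriophage T5 promoter, which is recognised by E. coli RNA polymerase and controlled by lac operator sequences, and it ends at the lambda t0 terminator, with an rrnB T1 terminator further downstream. The plasmid carries its own lacI gene under the stronger lacIq promoter, which supplies enough repressor to keep expression off until IPTG is added.

The clone belongs to a structural genomics catalogue of human protein expression constructs. It is supplied in the Rosetta strain, which carries a second, chloramphenicol-resistant plasmid, pRARE, that provides rare tRNAs to help overexpress human sequences.
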