Addgene plasmid #34803: pQTEV-VPS28
Depositing lab: Konrad Buessow. Depositing organization: Max Planck Institute for Molecular Genetics. Publication: Structural genomics of human proteins--target selection and generation of a public catalogue of expression clones. Bussow K, Scheich C, Sievert V, Harttig U, Schultz J, Simon B, Bork P, Lehrach H, Heinemann U. Microb Cell Fact. 2005 Jul 5;4:21. doi: 10.1186/1475-2859-4-21. PubMed 15998469.
Backbone
  Vector backbone: pQTEV
  Backbone size w/o insert (bp): 4700
  Vector type: Bacterial Expression
Growth in bacteria
  Bacterial resistance: Ampicillin, 100 μg/mL
  Growth temperature: 37°C
  Growth strain: Rosetta
  Copy number: Unknown
Gene/Insert
  Gene/Insert name: vacuolar protein sorting 28 (yeast) (alt names: PSFEp758C0323; VPS28)
  Species: H. sapiens (human)
  GenBank ID: DQ000513 AAF00499
  Entrez Gene: VPS28
  Tag / fusion protein: His (N terminal on backbone); TEV (N terminal on backbone)
  Cloning method: Restriction Enzyme; 5′ cloning site BamHI (not destroyed); 3′ cloning site NotI (not destroyed)
  Sequencing primers: 5′ TGAGCGGATAACAATTTCACACAG; 3′ GGCAACCGAGCGTTCTGAAC
Terms and licenses: Academic/Nonprofit Terms; Industry Terms: Not Available to Industry
Depositor comments: The vector pQTEV is derived from Qiagen pQE-2 and contains an inactive chloramphenicol resistance gene sequence. The Rosetta bacterial strain contains an additional plasmid. The second plasmid, pRARE, provides rare tRNAs for overexpression of recombinant proteins. It has 4694 bp and is chloramphenicol resistence.
How to cite: pQTEV-VPS28 was a gift from Konrad Buessow (Addgene plasmid # 34803 ; http://n2t.net/addgene:34803 ; RRID:Addgene_34803)
