>Addgene plasmid #34803 | pQTEV-VPS28 | addgene partial sequence | sequence record 61158 | pQE-Fwd 5'-CCCGAAAAGTGCCACCTG-3'
AAAATAGGCGTATCACGAGGCCCTTTCGTCTTCACCTCGAGAAATCATAAAAAATTTATTTGCTTTGTGA
GCGGATAACAATTATAATAGATTCAATTGTGAGCGGATAACAATTTCACACAGAATTCATTAAAGAGGAG
AAATTAACTATGAAACATCACCATCACCATCACCATAGCGATTACGACATCCCCACTACTGAGAATCTTT
ATTTTCAGGGATCTTTTCATGGGATCCCAGCCACGCCGGGCATAGGAGCCCCTGGG
[306 nt withheld, positions 267-572]
ATCAAGGACGACAAGGGCAACCTCAACCGCTGCATCGCAGACGTGGTCTCGCTCTTCATCACGGTCATGG
ACAAGCTGCGCCTGGAGATCCGCGCCATGGATGAGATCCAGCCCGACCTGCGAGAGCTGATGGAGACCAT
GCACCGCATGAGCCACCTCCCACCCGACTTTGAGGGCCGCCAGACGGTCAGCCAGTGGCTGCAGACCCTG
AGCGGCATGTCGGCGTCAGATGAGCTGGACGACTCACAGGTGCGTCAGATGCTGTTCGACCTGGAGTC
